Addgene plasmid #139646: pLKO.1C-YFP
Purpose: Replacing the RSV promoter of pLKO.1 with the CMV promoter improves lentiviral production with third-generation viral packaging system.
Depositing lab: David Cobrinik. Depositing organization: Children's Hospital Los Angeles. Publication: Improved third-generation lentiviral packaging with pLKO.1C vectors. Lee S, Cobrinik D. Biotechniques. 2020 Jun;68(6):349-352. doi: 10.2144/btn-2019-0155. Epub 2020 Mar 6. PubMed 32141762.
Backbone
  Vector backbone: pLKO.1C
  Backbone size w/o insert (bp): 7507
  Modifications to backbone: RSV promoter of pLKO.1 was replaced with CMV promoter
  Vector type: Mammalian Expression, Lentiviral, RNAi
  Selectable markers: YFP
Growth in bacteria
  Bacterial resistance: Ampicillin, 100 μg/mL
  Growth temperature: 37°C
  Growth strain: NEB Stable
  Copy number: High Copy
Gene/Insert
  Gene/Insert name: stuffer
  Insert size (bp): 1900
  Mutation: See Depositor comments
  Cloning method: Restriction Enzyme; 5′ cloning site AgeI (not destroyed); 3′ cloning site EcoRI (not destroyed)
  Sequencing primers: 5′ TRC-F
Resource information
  A portion of this plasmid was derived from a plasmid made by: pLKO.1 was obtained from Addgene, and MA1 - where the CMV-HIV hybrid promoter was obtained - was kindly provided by Dr. Luigi Naldini of San Raffaele Telethon Institute for Gene Therapy,
Terms and licenses: Academic/Nonprofit Terms; Industry Terms: Not Available to Industry
Depositor comments: pLKO.1 : https://www.addgene.org/10878/ CMV-HIV hybrid promoter : Amendola M, Venneri MA, Biffi A, Vigna E, Naldini L. Coordinate dual-gene transgenesis by lentiviral vectors carrying synthetic bidirectional promoters. Nat. Biotechnol. 23 (1), 108-116 (2005). Addgene NGS result had K69Q on YFP, depositor confirmed that this mutation does not affect the function and they saw a strong signal from YFP.
How to cite: pLKO.1C-YFP was a gift from David Cobrinik (Addgene plasmid # 139646 ; http://n2t.net/addgene:139646 ; RRID:Addgene_139646)
