[The description below was written by a language model from this plasmid's Addgene catalogue record and pLannotate feature annotations shown in this document.]
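Description:
pLKO.1C-YFP is a third-generation, self-inactivating lentiviral shRNA vector derived from pLKO.1, in which the RSV promoter that normally drives the viral genomic transcript has been replaced by a CMV–HIV hybrid promoter. According to the record, this swap improves lentiviral production when the plasmid is used with a third-generation packaging system. The feature table shows the CMV enhancer and promoter placed directly upstream of a truncated HIV-1 5′ LTR. This is followed by the Ψ packaging signal with a partial gag sequence, the Rev response element for Rev-dependent nuclear export of the full-length RNA, a cPPT/CTS element, and a ΔU3 3′ LTR that inactivates LTR-driven transcription after integration. An SV40 polyadenylation signal and SV40 origin lie downstream of the 3′ LTR.

The payload has two cassettes. A human U6 RNA polymerase III promoter sits upstream of a stuffer of about 1.9 kb flanked by intact AgeI and EcoRI sites. The stuffer is meant to be excised and replaced with an shRNA-encoding oligonucleotide duplex, and the annotated deoC1 homology within it appears to be filler sequence with no intended function. Downstream, a human PGK promoter drives EYFP, which serves as the marker for transduced mammalian cells, so these cells are identified or sorted by fluorescence. Sequencing found a K69Q substitution in YFP, which the depositor reports does not impair the signal. In bacteria the plasmid is maintained through a high-copy ColE1/pUC-type origin and ampicillin resistance. It also carries an f1 origin and remnants of a lac/T3/T7 cloning backbone. It is typically used as an empty cloning backbone for RNAi knockdown studies.
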