Features (pLannotate 1.2.2; 27 found; start..end, strand, type, name):
    175..894     +  CDS            EYFP: enhanced YFP mammalian codon-optimized
    888..959     +  CDS            nef (fragment): NEF_HV1Z2 - Experimental evidence at protein level: Swiss-Prot protein existence level 1. Extracellular Nef protein targets CD4(+) T-lymphocytes for apoptosis by interacting with CXCR4 surface receptors. From Human immunodeficiency virus type 1 group M subtype D (isolate Z2/CDC-Z34) (HIV-1).
    961..1194    +  LTR            3' LTR (ΔU3): self-inactivating 3' long terminal repeat (LTR) from HIV-1
   1266..1387    +  polyA_signal   SV40 poly(A) signal: SV40 polyadenylation signal
   1427..1562    +  rep_origin     SV40 ori: SV40 origin of replication
   1583..1601    -  promoter       T7 promoter: promoter for bacteriophage T7 RNA polymerase
   1609..1764    +  CDS            lacZα (fragment): LacZα fragment of β-galactosidase; lacZ fragment
   1769..2197    +  rep_origin     f1 ori (sequence partly withheld): f1 bacteriophage origin of replication; arrow indicates direction of (+) strand synthesis
   2250..2354    +  promoter       AmpR promoter: bla
   2355..3215    +  CDS            AmpR: β-lactamase; bla; confers resistance to ampicillin, carbenicillin, and related antibiotics
   3386..3974    +  rep_origin     ori: high-copy-number ColE1/pMB1/pBR322/pUC origin of replication
   4157..4249    +  CDS            lacI (fragment): lac repressor; lacI; The lac repressor binds to the lac operator to inhibit transcription in E. coli. This inhibition can be relieved by adding lactose or isopropyl-β-D-thiogalactopyranoside (IPTG).
   4262..4283    +  protein_bind   CAP binding site: CAP binding activates transcription in the presence of cAMP. E. coli catabolite activator protein
   4298..4328    +  promoter       lac promoter: promoter for the E. coli lac operon
   4336..4352    +  protein_bind   lac operator: The lac repressor binds to the lac operator to inhibit transcription in E. coli. This inhibition can be relieved by adding lactose or isopropyl-β-D-thiogalactopyranoside (IPTG). lac repressor encoded by lacI
   4397..4415    +  promoter       T3 promoter: promoter for bacteriophage T3 RNA polymerase
   4516..4895    +  enhancer       CMV enhancer: human cytomegalovirus immediate early enhancer
   4896..5099    +  promoter       CMV promoter: human cytomegalovirus (CMV) immediate early promoter
   5114..5294    +  LTR            5' LTR (truncated): truncated 5' long terminal repeat (LTR) from HIV-1
   5341..5466    +  misc_feature   HIV-1 Ψ: packaging signal of human immunodeficiency virus type 1
   5450..5813    +  CDS            HIV-1 gag (fragment): gag protein from human immunodeficiency virus 1; gag
   5959..6192    +  misc_feature   RRE: The Rev response element (RRE) of HIV-1 allows for Rev-dependent mRNA export from the nucleus to the cytoplasm.
   6569..6669    +  CDS            Rev (fragment): human immunodeficiency virus 1 (HIV-1) Rev protein; rev; enhances nuclear export of unspliced and incompletely spliced viral mRNAs
   6719..6959    +  promoter       U6 promoter: RNA polymerase III promoter for human U6 snRNA
   7143..7802    -  CDS            deoC1: DEOC1_STAAN - Also known as dra. Experimental evidence at protein level: Swiss-Prot protein existence level 1. Catalyzes a reversible aldol reaction between acetaldehyde and D-glyceraldehyde 3-phosphate to generate 2-deoxy-D-ribose 5- phosphate. From Staphylococcus aureus (strain N315).
   8881..8998    +  misc_feature   cPPT/CTS: central polypurine tract and central termination sequence of HIV-1
   9047..159     +  promoter       hPGK promoter (across the origin): human phosphoglycerate kinase 1 promoter
>Addgene plasmid #139646 | pLKO.1C-YFP | addgene full sequence | sequence record 337631 | Addgene NGS Result
GAGAGCAGCGGCCGGGAAGGGGCGGTGCGGGAGGCGGGGTGTGGGGCGGTAGTGTGGGCCCTGTTCCTGC
CCGCGCGGTGTTCCGCATTCTGCAAGCCTCCGGAGCGCACGTCGGCAGTCGGCTCCCTCGTTGACCGAAT
CACCGACCTCTCTCCCCAGGGGGATCTCGCCACCATGGTGAGCAAGGGCGAGGAGCTGTTCACCGGGGTG
GTGCCCATCCTGGTCGAGCTGGACGGCGACGTAAACGGCCACAAGTTCAGCGTGTCCGGCGAGGGCGAGG
GCGATGCCACCTACGGCAAGCTGACCCTGAAGTTCATCTGCACCACCGGCAAGCTGCCCGTGCCCTGGCC
CACCCTCGTGACCACCTTCGGCTACGGCCTGCAGTGCTTCGCCCGCTACCCCGACCACATGAAGCAGCAC
GACTTCTTCAAGTCCGCCATGCCCGAAGGCTACGTCCAGGAGCGCACCATCTTCTTCAAGGACGACGGCA
ACTACAAGACCCGCGCCGAGGTGAAGTTCGAGGGCGACACCCTGGTGAACCGCATCGAGCTGAAGGGCAT
CGACTTCAAGGAGGACGGCAACATCCTGGGGCACAAGCTGGAGTACAACTACAACAGCCACAACGTCTAT
ATCATGGCCGACAAGCAGAAGAACGGCATCAAGGTGAACTTCAAGATCCGCCACAACATCGAGGACGGCA
GCGTGCAGCTCGCCGACCACTACCAGCAGAACACCCCCATCGGCGACGGCCCCGTGCTGCTGCCCGACAA
CCACTACCTGAGCTACCAGTCCGCCCTGAGCAAAGACCCCAACGAGAAGCGCGATCACATGGTCCTGCTG
GAGTTCGTGACCGCCGCCGGGATCACTCTCGGCATGGACGAGCTGTACAAGTAACTTTAAGACCAATGAC
TTACAAGGCAGCTGTAGATCTTAGCCACTTTTTAAAAGAAAAGGGGGGACTGGAAGGGCTAATTCACTCC
CAACGAAGACAAGATCTGCTTTTTGCTTGTACTGGGTCTCTCTGGTTAGACCAGATCTGAGCCTGGGAGC
TCTCTGGCTAACTAGGGAACCCACTGCTTAAGCCTCAATAAAGCTTGCCTTGAGTGCTTCAAGTAGTGTG
TGCCCGTCTGTTGTGTGACTCTGGTAACTAGAGATCCCTCAGACCCTTTTAGTCAGTGTGGAAAATCTCT
AGCAGTAGTAGTTCATGTCATCTTATTATTCAGTATTTATAACTTGCAAAGAAATGAATATCAGAGAGTG
AGAGGAACTTGTTTATTGCAGCTTATAATGGTTACAAATAAAGCAATAGCATCACAAATTTCACAAATAA
AGCATTTTTTTCACTGCATTCTAGTTGTGGTTTGTCCAAACTCATCAATGTATCTTATCATGTCTGGCTC
TAGCTATCCCGCCCCTAACTCCGCCCATCCCGCCCCTAACTCCGCCCAGTTCCGCCCATTCTCCGCCCCA
TGGCTGACTAATTTTTTTTATTTATGCAGAGGCCGAGGCCGCCTCGGCCTCTGAGCTATTCCAGAAGTAG
TGAGGAGGCTTTTTTGGAGGCCTAGGGACGTACCCAATTCGCCCTATAGTGAGTCGTATTACGCGCGCTC
ACTGGCCGTCGTTTTACAACGTCGTGACTGGGAAAACCCTGGCGTTACCCAACTTAATCGCCTTGCAGCA
CATCCCCCTTTCGCCAGCTGGCGTAATAGCGAAGAGGCCCGCACCGATCGCCCTTCCCAACAGTTGCGCA
GCCTGAATGGCGAATGGG
[124 nt withheld, positions 1769-1892]
C
[91 nt withheld, positions 1894-1984]
A
[49 nt withheld, positions 1986-2034]
CCTTTGACGTTGGAGTCCACGTTCTTT
[37 nt withheld, positions 2062-2098]
ACCCTATCTCGGTCTATTCTTTTGATTTATAAGGGATTTTGCCGATTTCGGCCTATTGGTTAAAAAATGA
GCTGATTTAACAAAAATTTAACGCGAATTTTAACAAAATATTAACGCTTACAATTTAGGTGGCACTTTTC
GGGGAAATGTGCGCGGAACCCCTATTTGTTTATTTTTCTAAATACATTCAAATATGTATCCGCTCATGAG
ACAATAACCCTGATAAATGCTTCAATAATATTGAAAAAGGAAGAGTATGAGTATTCAACATTTCCGTGTC
GCCCTTATTCCCTTTTTTGCGGCATTTTGCCTTCCTGTTTTTGCTCACCCAGAAACGCTGGTGAAAGTAA
AAGATGCTGAAGATCAGTTGGGTGCACGAGTGGGTTACATCGAACTGGATCTCAACAGCGGTAAGATCCT
TGAGAGTTTTCGCCCCGAAGAACGTTTTCCAATGATGAGCACTTTTAAAGTTCTGCTATGTGGCGCGGTA
TTATCCCGTATTGACGCCGGGCAAGAGCAACTCGGTCGCCGCATACACTATTCTCAGAATGACTTGGTTG
AGTACTCACCAGTCACAGAAAAGCATCTTACGGATGGCATGACAGTAAGAGAATTATGCAGTGCTGCCAT
AACCATGAGTGATAACACTGCGGCCAACTTACTTCTGACAACGATCGGAGGACCGAAGGAGCTAACCGCT
TTTTTGCACAACATGGGGGATCATGTAACTCGCCTTGATCGTTGGGAACCGGAGCTGAATGAAGCCATAC
CAAACGACGAGCGTGACACCACGATGCCTGTAGCAATGGCAACAACGTTGCGCAAACTATTAACTGGCGA
ACTACTTACTCTAGCTTCCCGGCAACAATTAATAGACTGGATGGAGGCGGATAAAGTTGCAGGACCACTT
CTGCGCTCGGCCCTTCCGGCTGGCTGGTTTATTGCTGATAAATCTGGAGCCGGTGAGCGTGGGTCTCGCG
GTATCATTGCAGCACTGGGGCCAGATGGTAAGCCCTCCCGTATCGTAGTTATCTACACGACGGGGAGTCA
GGCAACTATGGATGAACGAAATAGACAGATCGCTGAGATAGGTGCCTCACTGATTAAGCATTGGTAACTG
TCAGACCAAGTTTACTCATATATACTTTAGATTGATTTAAAACTTCATTTTTAATTTAAAAGGATCTAGG
TGAAGATCCTTTTTGATAATCTCATGACCAAAATCCCTTAACGTGAGTTTTCGTTCCACTGAGCGTCAGA
CCCCGTAGAAAAGATCAAAGGATCTTCTTGAGATCCTTTTTTTCTGCGCGTAATCTGCTGCTTGCAAACA
AAAAAACCACCGCTACCAGCGGTGGTTTGTTTGCCGGATCAAGAGCTACCAACTCTTTTTCCGAAGGTAA
CTGGCTTCAGCAGAGCGCAGATACCAAATACTGTTCTTCTAGTGTAGCCGTAGTTAGGCCACCACTTCAA
GAACTCTGTAGCACCGCCTACATACCTCGCTCTGCTAATCCTGTTACCAGTGGCTGCTGCCAGTGGCGAT
AAGTCGTGTCTTACCGGGTTGGACTCAAGACGATAGTTACCGGATAAGGCGCAGCGGTCGGGCTGAACGG
GGGGTTCGTGCACACAGCCCAGCTTGGAGCGAACGACCTACACCGAACTGAGATACCTACAGCGTGAGCT
ATGAGAAAGCGCCACGCTTCCCGAAGGGAGAAAGGCGGACAGGTATCCGGTAAGCGGCAGGGTCGGAACA
GGAGAGCGCACGAGGGAGCTTCCAGGGGGAAACGCCTGGTATCTTTATAGTCCTGTCGGGTTTCGCCACC
TCTGACTTGAGCGTCGATTTTTGTGATGCTCGTCAGGGGGGCGGAGCCTATGGAAAAACGCCAGCAACGC
GGCCTTTTTACGGTTCCTGGCCTTTTGCTGGCCTTTTGCTCACATGTTCTTTCCTGCGTTATCCCCTGAT
TCTGTGGATAACCGTATTACCGCCTTTGAGTGAGCTGATACCGCTCGCCGCAGCCGAACGACCGAGCGCA
GCGAGTCAGTGAGCGAGGAAGCGGAAGAGCGCCCAATACGCAAACCGCCTCTCCCCGCGCGTTGGCCGAT
TCATTAATGCAGCTGGCACGACAGGTTTCCCGACTGGAAAGCGGGCAGTGAGCGCAACGCAATTAATGTG
AGTTAGCTCACTCATTAGGCACCCCAGGCTTTACACTTTATGCTTCCGGCTCGTATGTTGTGTGGAATTG
TGAGCGGATAACAATTTCACACAGGAAACAGCTATGACCATGATTACGCCAAGCGCGCAATTAACCCTCA
CTAAAGGGAACAAAAGCTGGAGCTGCAAGCTTGGCCATTGCATACGTTGTATCCATATCATAATATGTAC
ATTTATATTGGCTCATGTCCAACATTACCGCCATGTTGACATTGATTATTGACTAGTTATTAATAGTAAT
CAATTACGGGGTCATTAGTTCATAGCCCATATATGGAGTTCCGCGTTACATAACTTACGGTAAATGGCCC
GCCTGGCTGACCGCCCAACGACCCCCGCCCATTGACGTCAATAATGACGTATGTTCCCATAGTAACGCCA
ATAGGGACTTTCCATTGACGTCAATGGGTGGAGTATTTACGGTAAACTGCCCACTTGGCAGTACATCAAG
TGTATCATATGCCAAGTACGCCCCCTATTGACGTCAATGACGGTAAATGGCCCGCCTGGCATTATGCCCA
GTACATGACCTTATGGGACTTTCCTACTTGGCAGTACATCTACGTATTAGTCATCGCTATTACCATGGTG
ATGCGGTTTTGGCAGTACATCAATGGGCGTGGATAGCGGTTTGACTCACGGGGATTTCCAAGTCTCCACC
CCATTGACGTCAATGGGAGTTTGTTTTGGCACCAAAATCAACGGGACTTTCCAAAATGTCGTAACAACTC
CGCCCCATTGACGCAAATGGGCGGTAGGCGTGTACGGTGGGAGGTCTATATAAGCAGAGCTCGTTTAGTG
AACCGGGGTCTCTCTGGTTAGACCAGATCTGAGCCTGGGAGCTCTCTGGCTAACTAGGGAACCCACTGCT
TAAGCCTCAATAAAGCTTGCCTTGAGTGCTTCAAGTAGTGTGTGCCCGTCTGTTGTGTGACTCTGGTAAC
TAGAGATCCCTCAGACCCTTTTAGTCAGTGTGGAAAATCTCTAGCAGTGGCGCCCGAACAGGGACTTGAA
AGCGAAAGGGAAACCAGAGGAGCTCTCTCGACGCAGGACTCGGCTTGCTGAAGCGCGCACGGCAAGAGGC
GAGGGGCGGCGACTGGTGAGTACGCCAAAAATTTTGACTAGCGGAGGCTAGAAGGAGAGAGATGGGTGCG
AGAGCGTCAGTATTAAGCGGGGGAGAATTAGATCGCGATGGGAAAAAATTCGGTTAAGGCCAGGGGGAAA
GAAAAAATATAAATTAAAACATATAGTATGGGCAAGCAGGGAGCTAGAACGATTCGCAGTTAATCCTGGC
CTGTTAGAAACATCAGAAGGCTGTAGACAAATACTGGGACAGCTACAACCATCCCTTCAGACAGGATCAG
AAGAACTTAGATCATTATATAATACAGTAGCAACCCTCTATTGTGTGCATCAAAGGATAGAGATAAAAGA
CACCAAGGAAGCTTTAGACAAGATAGAGGAAGAGCAAAACAAAAGTAAGACCACCGCACAGCAAGCGGCC
GCTGATCTTCAGACCTGGAGGAGGAGATATGAGGGACAATTGGAGAAGTGAATTATATAAATATAAAGTA
GTAAAAATTGAACCATTAGGAGTAGCACCCACCAAGGCAAAGAGAAGAGTGGTGCAGAGAGAAAAAAGAG
CAGTGGGAATAGGAGCTTTGTTCCTTGGGTTCTTGGGAGCAGCAGGAAGCACTATGGGCGCAGCGTCAAT
GACGCTGACGGTACAGGCCAGACAATTATTGTCTGGTATAGTGCAGCAGCAGAACAATTTGCTGAGGGCT
ATTGAGGCGCAACAGCATCTGTTGCAACTCACAGTCTGGGGCATCAAGCAGCTCCAGGCAAGAATCCTGG
CTGTGGAAAGATACCTAAAGGATCAACAGCTCCTGGGGATTTGGGGTTGCTCTGGAAAACTCATTTGCAC
CACTGCTGTGCCTTGGAATGCTAGTTGGAGTAATAAATCTCTGGAACAGATTTGGAATCACACGACCTGG
ATGGAGTGGGACAGAGAAATTAACAATTACACAAGCTTAATACACTCCTTAATTGAAGAATCGCAAAACC
AGCAAGAAAAGAATGAACAAGAATTATTGGAATTAGATAAATGGGCAAGTTTGTGGAATTGGTTTAACAT
AACAAATTGGCTGTGGTATATAAAATTATTCATAATGATAGTAGGAGGCTTGGTAGGTTTAAGAATAGTT
TTTGCTGTACTTTCTATAGTGAATAGAGTTAGGCAGGGATATTCACCATTATCGTTTCAGACCCACCTCC
CAACCCCGAGGGGACCCGACAGGCCCGAAGGAATAGAAGAAGAAGGTGGAGAGAGAGACAGAGACAGATC
CATTCGATTAGTGAACGGATCTCGACGGTATCGATCACGAGACTAGCCTCGAGCGGCCGCCCCCTTCACC
GAGGGCCTATTTCCCATGATTCCTTCATATTTGCATATACGATACAAGGCTGTTAGAGAGATAATTGGAA
TTAATTTGACTGTAAACACAAAGATATTAGTACAAAATACGTGACGTAGAAAGTAATAATTTCTTGGGTA
GTTTGCAGTTTTAAAATTATGTTTTAAAATGGACTATCATATGCTTACCGTAACTTGAAAGTATTTCGAT
TTCTTGGCTTTATATATCTTGTGGAAAGGACGAAACACCGGTGTGTTGTAAATGAGCACACAAAATACAC
ATGCTAAAATATTATATTCTATGACCTTTATAAAATCAACCAAAATCTTCTTTTTAATAACTTTAGTATC
AATAATTAGAATTTTTATGTTCCTTTTTGCAAACTTTTAATAAAAATGAGCAAAATAAAAAAACGCTAGT
TTTAGTAACTCGCGTTGTTTTCTTCACCTTTAATAATAGCTACTCCACCACTTGTTCCTAAGCGGTCAGC
TCCTGCTTCAATCATTTTTTGAGCATCTTCAAATGTTCTAACTCCACCAGCTGCTTTAACTAAAGCATTG
TCTTTAACAACTGACTTCATTAGTTTAACATCTTCAAATGTTGCACCTGATTTTGAAAATCCTGTTGATG
TTTTAACAAATTCTAATCCAGCTTCAACAGCTATTTCACAAGCTTTCATGATTTCTTCTTTTGTTAATAA
ACAATTTTCCATAATACATTTAACAACATGTGATCCAGCTGCTTTTTTTACAGCTTTCATGTCTTCTAAA
ACTAATTCATAATTTTTGTCTTTTAATGCACCAATATTTAATACCATATCAATTTCTGTTGCACCATCTT
TAATTGCTTCAGAAACTTCGAATGCTTTTGTAGCTGTTGTGCATGCACCTAGAGGAAAACCTACAACATT
TGTTATTCCTACATTTGTGCCTTTTAATAATTCTTTACAATAGCTTGTTCAATATGAATTAACACAAACT
GTTGCAAAATCAAATTCAATTGCTTCATCACATAATTGTTTAATTTCAGCTTTCGTAGCATCTTGTTTTA
ATAATGTGTGATCTATATATTTGTTTAGTTTCATTTTTTCTCCTATATATTCATTTTTAATTTTAATTCT
TTAATAATTTCGTCTACTTTAACTTTAGCGTTTTGAACAGATTCACCAACACCTATAAAATAAATTTTTA
GTTTAGGTTCAGTTCCACTTGGGCGAACAGCAAATCATGACTTATCTTCTAAATAAAATTTTAGTAAGTC
TTGTCCTGGCATATTATACATTCCATCGATGTAGTCTTCAACATTAACAACTTTAAGTCCAGCAATTTGA
GTTAAGGGTGTTGCTCTCAATGATTTCATTAATGGTTCAATTTTTAATTTCTTTTCTTCTGGTTTAAAAT
TCAAGTTTAAAGTGAAAGTGTAATATGCACCCATTTCTTTAAATAAATCTTCTAAATAGTCTACTAATGT
TTTATTTTGTTTTTTATAAAATCAAGCAGCCTCTGCTATTAATATAGAAGCTTGTATTCCATCTTTATCT
CTAGCTGAGTCATCAATTACATATCCATAACTTTCTTCATAAGCAAAAACAAAATTTAATCCGTTATCTT
CTTCTTTAGCAATTTCTCTACCCATTCATTTAAATCCAGTTAAAGTTTTTACAATATTAACTCCATATTT
TTCATGAGCGATTCTATCACCCAAATCACTTGTTACAAAACTTGAATATAGAGCCGGATTTTTTGGAATG
CTATTTAAGCGTTTTAGATTTGATAATTTTCAATCAATTAAAATTGGTCCTGTTTGATTTCCATCTAATC
TTACAAAATGACCATCATGTTTTATTGCCATTCCAAATCTGTCAGCATCTGGGTCATTCATAATAATAAT
ATCTGCATCATGTTTAATACCATATTCAAGCGGTATTTTTCATGCAGGATCAAATTCTGGATTTGGATTT
ACAACATTTTTAAATGTTTCATCTTCAAATGCATGCTCTTCAACCTCAATAACGTTATATCCTGATTCAC
GTAATATTTTTGGGGTAAATTTAGTTCCTGTTCCATTAACTGCGCTAAAAATAATTTTTAAATCTTTTTT
AGCTTCTTGCTCTTTTTTGTAGAATTCTCGACCTCGAGACAAATGGCAGTATTCATCCACAATTTTAAAA
GAAAAGGGGGGATTGGGGGGTACAGTGCAGGGGAAAGAATAGTAGACATAATAGCAACAGACATACAAAC
TAAAGAATTACAAAAACAAATTACAAAAATTCAAAATTTTCGGGTTTATTACAGGGACAGCAGAGATCCA
CTTTGGCCGCGGCTCGAGGGGGTTGGGGTTGCGCCTTTTCCAAGGCAGCCCTGGGTTTGCGCAGGGACGC
GGCTGCTCTGGGCGTGGTTCCGGGAAACGCAGCGGCGCCGACCCTGGGTCTCGCACATTCTTCACGTCCG
TTCGCAGCGTCACCCGGATCTTCGCCGCTACCCTTGTGGGCCCCCCGGCGACGCTTCCTGCTCCGCCCCT
AAGTCGGGAAGGTTCCTTGCGGTTCGCGGCGTGCCGGACGTGACAAACGGAAGCCGCACGTCTCACTAGT
ACCCTCGCAGACGGACAGCGCCAGGGAGCAATGGCAGCGCGCCGACCGCGATGGGCTGTGGCCAATAGCG
GCTGCTCAGCAGGGCGCGCC
